>Addgene plasmid #210629 | pGL4.23_Promoter_1-3 | addgene full sequence | sequence record 418434 | Addgene NGS Result
AGTTGATCTTCAGCATCTTTTACTTTCACCAGCGTTTCGGGGTGTGCAAAAACAGGCAAGCAAAATGCCG
CAAAGAAGGGAATGAGTGCGACACGAAAATGTTGGATGCTCATACTCGTCCTTTTTCAATATTATTGAAG
CATTTATCAGGGTTACTAGTACGTCTCTCAAGGATAAGTAAGTAATATTAAGGTACGGGAGGTATTGGAC
AGGCCGCAATAAAATATCTTTATTTTCATTACATCTGTGTGTTGGTTTTTTGTGTGAATCGATAGTACTA
ACATACGCTCTCCATCAAAACAAAACGAAACAAAACAAACTAGCAAAATAGGCTGTCCCCAGTGCAAGTG
CAGGTGCCAGAACATTTCTCTGGCCTAACTGGCCGGTACCGCGGACCCGCGGCAGTGCCTTATCTCTGCG
GCGCACACGGCCCCGGCGCGCCTCGGCCCATGCTAACGAGGCCTGGAACGTGAGTGGGATTACAGCGCGT
CGGTGGAGGGGCCGGGCGGGCGCGGGGCGGGCGGGGGAGCGGGGGCCGCGGGAGGGGCCGGGCCGCCGCC
GCTCAGGACCGGGCCTCAAAATGGCCACACGCGTACCCCCGTAGCGGAAAAACGTGAGCATTCTGGCCTT
TTTCTAGGGGAAAAGCAACCCGCGGCCTCCCACCGAATTCTTCATCAATTTCCTCCTCTTTTTCCCCACG
TCCGCAAAAGAGGTCTTCGCTCCCTTTCCCTCGGTTCCTTTCGATGGCCGGGGGGGGCGGTGGGGGGGCA
TTTTCCACGGACGCCCCCGCCCCGGCTGCCGCCGCCCCTCCCGCCTCGGAGACTCTCTTCCTTCCTTCCC
CCTTTTCCTTACGCAATATACAGAAATGCGCGAGGCTGTGGTTGGTTTTCGAGCTCGCTAGCCTCGAGGA
TATCAAGATCTGGCCTCGGCGGCCAAGCTTAGACACTAGAGGGTATATAATGGAAGCTCGACTTCCAGCT
TGGCAATCCGGTACTGTTGGTAAAGCCACCATGGAAGATGCCAAAAACATTAAGAAGGGCCCAGCGCCAT
TCTACCCACTCGAAGACGGGACCGCCGGCGAGCAGCTGCACAAAGCCATGAAGCGCTACGCCCTGGTGCC
CGGCACCATCGCCTTTACCGACGCACATATCGAGGTGGACATTACCTACGCCGAGTACTTCGAGATGAGC
GTTCGGCTGGCAGAAGCTATGAAGCGCTATGGGCTGAATACAAACCATCGGATCGTGGTGTGCAGCGAGA
ATAGCTTGCAGTTCTTCATGCCCGTGTTGGGTGCCCTGTTCATCGGTGTGGCTGTGGCCCCAGCTAACGA
CATCTACAACGAGCGCGAGCTGCTGAACAGCATGGGCATCAGCCAGCCCACCGTCGTATTCGTGAGCAAG
AAAGGGCTGCAAAAGATCCTCAACGTGCAAAAGAAGCTACCGATCATACAAAAGATCATCATCATGGATA
GCAAGACCGACTACCAGGGCTTCCAAAGCATGTACACCTTCGTGACTTCCCATTTGCCACCCGGCTTCAA
CGAGTACGACTTCGTGCCCGAGAGCTTCGACCGGGACAAAACCATCGCCCTGATCATGAACAGTAGTGGC
AGTACCGGATTGCCCAAGGGCGTAGCCCTACCGCACCGCACCGCTTGTGTCCGATTCAGTCATGCCCGCG
ACCCCATCTTCGGCAACCAGATCATCCCCGACACCGCTATCCTCAGCGTGGTGCCATTTCACCACGGCTT
CGGCATGTTCACCACGCTGGGCTACTTGATCTGCGGCTTTCGGGTCGTGCTCATGTACCGCTTCGAGGAG
GAGCTATTCTTGCGCAGCTTGCAAGACTATAAGATTCAATCTGCCCTGCTGGTGCCCACACTATTTAGCT
TCTTCGCTAAGAGCACTCTCATCGACAAGTACGACCTAAGCAACTTGCACGAGATCGCCAGCGGCGGGGC
GCCGCTCAGCAAGGAGGTAGGTGAGGCCGTGGCCAAACGCTTCCACCTACCAGGCATCCGCCAGGGCTAC
GGCCTGACAGAAACAACCAGCGCCATTCTGATCACCCCCGAAGGGGACGACAAGCCTGGCGCAGTAGGCA
AGGTGGTGCCCTTCTTCGAGGCTAAGGTGGTGGACTTGGACACCGGTAAGACACTGGGTGTGAACCAGCG
CGGCGAGCTGTGCGTCCGTGGCCCCATGATCATGAGCGGCTACGTTAACAACCCCGAGGCTACAAACGCT
CTCATCGACAAGGACGGCTGGCTGCACAGCGGCGACATCGCCTACTGGGACGAGGACGAGCACTTCTTCA
TCGTGGACCGGCTGAAGAGCCTGATCAAATACAAGGGCTACCAGGTAGCCCCAGCCGAACTGGAGAGCAT
CCTGCTGCAACACCCCAACATCTTCGACGCCGGGGTCGCCGGCCTGCCCGACGACGATGCCGGCGAGCTG
CCCGCCGCAGTCGTCGTGCTGGAACACGGTAAAACCATGACCGAGAAGGAGATCGTGGACTATGTGGCCA
GCCAGGTTACAACCGCCAAGAAGCTGCGCGGTGGTGTTGTGTTCGTGGACGAGGTGCCTAAAGGACTGAC
CGGCAAGTTGGACGCCCGCAAGATCCGCGAGATTCTCATTAAGGCCAAGAAGGGCGGCAAGATCGCCGTG
TAATAATTCTAGAGTCGGGGCGGCCGGCCGCTTCGAGCAGACATGATAAGATACATTGATGAGTTTGGAC
AAACCACAACTAGAATGCAGTGAAAAAAATGCTTTATTTGTGAAATTTGTGATGCTATTGCTTTATTTGT
AACCATTATAAGCTGCAATAAACAAGTTAACAACAACAATTGCATTCATTTTATGTTTCAGGTTCAGGGG
GAGGTGTGGGAGGTTTTTTAAAGCAAGTAAAACCTCTACAAATGTGGTAAAATCGATAAGGATCCGTCGA
CCGATGCCCTTGAGAGCCTTCAACCCAGTCAGCTCCTTCCGGTGGGCGCGGGGCATGACTATCGTCGCCG
CACTTATGACTGTCTTCTTTATCATGCAACTCGTAGGACAGGTGCCGGCAGCGCTCTTCCGCTTCCTCGC
TCACTGACTCGCTGCGCTCGGTCGTTCGGCTGCGGCGAGCGGTATCAGCTCACTCAAAGGCGGTAATACG
GTTATCCACAGAATCAGGGGATAACGCAGGAAAGAACATGTGAGCAAAAGGCCAGCAAAAGGCCAGGAAC
CGTAAAAAGGCCGCGTTGCTGGCGTTTTTCCATAGGCTCCGCCCCCCTGACGAGCATCACAAAAATCGAC
GCTCAAGTCAGAGGTGGCGAAACCCGACAGGACTATAAAGATACCAGGCGTTTCCCCCTGGAAGCTCCCT
CGTGCGCTCTCCTGTTCCGACCCTGCCGCTTACCGGATACCTGTCCGCCTTTCTCCCTTCGGGAAGCGTG
GCGCTTTCTCATAGCTCACGCTGTAGGTATCTCAGTTCGGTGTAGGTCGTTCGCTCCAAGCTGGGCTGTG
TGCACGAACCCCCCGTTCAGCCCGACCGCTGCGCCTTATCCGGTAACTATCGTCTTGAGTCCAACCCGGT
AAGACACGACTTATCGCCACTGGCAGCAGCCACTGGTAACAGGATTAGCAGAGCGAGGTATGTAGGCGGT
GCTACAGAGTTCTTGAAGTGGTGGCCTAACTACGGCTACACTAGAAGAACAGTATTTGGTATCTGCGCTC
TGCTGAAGCCAGTTACCTTCGGAAAAAGAGTTGGTAGCTCTTGATCCGGCAAACAAACCACCGCTGGTAG
CGGTGGTTTTTTTGTTTGCAAGCAGCAGATTACGCGCAGAAAAAAAGGATCTCAAGAAGATCCTTTGATC
TTTTCTACGGGGTCTGACGCTCAGTGGAACGAAAACTCACGTTAAGGGATTTTGGTCATGAGATTATCAA
AAAGGATCTTCACCTAGATCCTTTTAAATTAAAAATGAAGTTTTAAATCAATCTAAAGTATATATGAGTA
AACTTGGTCTGACAGCGGCCGCAAATGCTAAACCACTGCAGTGGTTACCAGTGCTTGATCAGTGAGGCAC
CGATCTCAGCGATCTGCCTATTTCGTTCGTCCATAGTGGCCTGACTCCCCGTCGTGTAGATCACTACGAT
TCGTGAGGGCTTACCATCAGGCCCCAGCGCAGCAATGATGCCGCGAGAGCCGCGTTCACCGGCCCCCGAT
TTGTCAGCAATGAACCAGCCAGCAGGGAGGGCCGAGCGAAGAAGTGGTCCTGCTACTTTGTCCGCCTCCA
TCCAGTCTATGAGCTGCTGTCGTGATGCTAGAGTAAGAAGTTCGCCAGTGAGTAGTTTCCGAAGAGTTGT
GGCCATTGCTACTGGCATCGTGGTATCACGCTCGTCGTTCGGTATGGCTTCGTTCAACTCTGGTTCCCAG
CGGTCAAGCCGGGTCACATGATCACCCATATTATGAAGAAATGCAGTCAGCTCCTTAGGGCCTCCGATCG
TTGTCAGAAGTAAGTTGGCCGCGGTGTTGTCGCTCATGGTAATGGCAGCACTACACAATTCTCTTACCGT
CATGCCATCCGTAAGATGCTTTTCCGTGACCGGCGAGTACTCAACCAAGTCGTTTTGTGAGTAGTGTATA
CGGCGACCAAGCTGCTCTTGCCCGGCGTCTATACGGGACAACACCGCGCCACATAGCAGTACTTTGAAAG
TGCTCATCATCGGGAATCGTTCTTCGGGGCGGAAAGACTCAAGGATCTTGCCGCTATTGAGATCCAGTTC
GATATAGCCCACTCTTGCACCC
Features (pLannotate 1.2.2; 10 found; start..end, strand, type, name):
    114..155     -  promoter       AmpR promoter (fragment): bla
    218..266     +  polyA_signal   poly(A) signal: synthetic polyadenylation signal
    280..371     +  misc_feature   pause site: RNA polymerase II transcriptional pause signal from the human α2 globin gene
    947..978     +  promoter       minP: minimal TATA-box promoter with low basal activity
   1011..2663    +  CDS            luciferase: firefly luciferase synthetic luc2 version of the luciferase gene
   2707..2828    -  polyA_signal   SV40 poly(A) signal: SV40 polyadenylation signal
   2851..2919    -  CDS            large T antigen (fragment): large T antigen from SV40 (simian virus 40)
   2935..3067    +  CDS            TcR (fragment): tetracycline efflux protein; tet; confers resistance to tetracycline
   3247..3835    -  rep_origin     ori: high-copy-number ColE1/pMB1/pBR322/pUC origin of replication
   4035..113     -  CDS            AmpR (across the origin): β-lactamase confers resistance to ampicillin, carbenicillin, and related antibiotics
