[The description below was written by a language model from this plasmid's Addgene catalogue record and pLannotate feature annotations shown in this document.]
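Description:
pGL4.23_Promoter_1-3 is a firefly luciferase reporter plasmid built on Promega's pGL4.23[luc2/minP] backbone and used to measure the transcriptional activity of a human TAL1 regulatory fragment, designated promoter 1-3, in transfected mammalian cells. It is maintained in E. coli through a high-copy ColE1/pUC-type origin of replication and selected with ampicillin via the β-lactamase (AmpR) gene. It carries no mammalian selection marker in the annotated features, consistent with use in transient reporter assays.

The TAL1 fragment was inserted between the Acc65I and SacI sites of the multiple cloning region, both of which were retained, placing it immediately upstream of minP, a minimal TATA-box promoter with low basal activity. minP drives the synthetic luc2 firefly luciferase coding sequence, which is followed by an SV40 polyadenylation signal. Luciferase output therefore reflects how strongly the cloned TAL1 sequence stimulates transcription above the minimal promoter's background. Upstream of the cloning region lie a synthetic poly(A) signal and an RNA polymerase II transcriptional pause site from the human α2 globin gene, standard pGL4 elements that block read-through from spurious transcription initiating in the backbone.

The automated feature table does not annotate the TAL1 insert itself, which presumably occupies the unannotated stretch between the pause site and minP. The short large T antigen and TcR fragment calls appear to be small backbone remnants rather than functional genes. The depositor notes that a 19 bp insertion was found between the insert and the backbone sequence. The construct was made for a study of TAL1 isoforms in hematopoiesis and cell growth.
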