Addgene plasmid #210629: pGL4.23_Promoter_1-3
Purpose: Luciferase experiment for TAL1 promoter 1-3
Depositing lab: Maayan Salton. Publication: Isoforms of the TAL1 transcription factor have different roles in hematopoiesis and cell growth. Sharma A, Mistriel-Zerbib S, Najar RA, Engal E, Bentata M, Taqatqa N, Dahan S, Cohen K, Jaffe-Herman S, Geminder O, Baker M, Nevo Y, Plaschkes I, Kay G, Drier Y, Berger M, Salton M. PLoS Biol. 2023 Jun 28;21(6):e3002175. doi: 10.1371/journal.pbio.3002175. PubMed 37379322.
Backbone
  Vector backbone: pGL4.23[luc2/minP]
  Backbone manufacturer: Promega
  Backbone size w/o insert (bp): 4283
  Vector type: Mammalian Expression
Growth in bacteria
  Bacterial resistance: Ampicillin, 100 μg/mL
  Growth temperature: 37°C
  Growth strain: DH5alpha
  Copy number: High Copy
Gene/Insert
  Gene/Insert name: promoter 1-3
  Species: H. sapiens (human)
  Entrez Gene: TAL1 (a.k.a. SCL, TCL5, bHLHa17, tal-1)
  Promoter: Minimal Promoter
  Cloning method: Restriction Enzyme; 5′ cloning site Acc65I (not destroyed); 3′ cloning site SacI (not destroyed)
Terms and licenses: Academic/Nonprofit Terms; Industry Terms: Not Available to Industry
Depositor comments: A 19 bp insertion between insert and backbone sequence was found.
How to cite: pGL4.23_Promoter_1-3 was a gift from Maayan Salton (Addgene plasmid # 210629 ; http://n2t.net/addgene:210629 ; RRID:Addgene_210629)
