>Addgene plasmid #210629 | pGL4.23_Promoter_1-3 | depositor partial sequence | sequence record 410499 | insert
GCGGACCCGCGGCAGTGCCTTATCTCTGCGGCGCACACGGCCCCGGCGCGCCTCGGCCCATGCTAACGAG
GCCTGGAACGTGAGTGGGATTACAGCGCGTCGGTGGAGGGGCCGGGCGGGCGCGGGGCGGGCGGGGGAGC
GGGGGCCGCGGGAGGGGCCGGGCCGCCGCCGCTCAGGACCGGGCCTCAAAATGGCCACACGCGTACCCCC
GTAGCGGAAAAACGTGAGCATTCTGGCCTTTTTCTAGGGGAAAAGCAACCCGCGGCCTCCCACCGAATTC
TTCATCAATTTCCTCCTCTTTTTCCCCACGTCCGCAAAAGAGGTCTTCGCTCCCTTTCCCTCGGTTCCTT
TCGATGGCCGGGGGGGGCGGTGGGGGGGCATTTTCCACGGACGCCCCCGCCCCGGCTGCCGCCGCCCCTC
CCGCCTCGGAGACTCTCTTCCTTCCTTCCCCCTTTTCCTTACGCAATATACAGAAATGCGCGAGGCTGTG
GTTGGTTTTC
