>Addgene plasmid #210629 | pGL4.23_Promoter_1-3 | depositor partial sequence | sequence record 410500 | backbone
GGCCTAACTGGCCGGTACCTGAGCTCGCTAGCCTCGAGGATATCAAGATCTGGCCTCGGCGGCCAAGCTT
AGACACTAGAGGGTATATAATGGAAGCTCGACTTCCAGCTTGGCAATCCGGTACTGTTGGTAAAGCCACC
ATGGAAGATGCCAAAAACATTAAGAAGGGCCCAGCGCCATTCTACCCACTCGAAGACGGGACCGCCGGCG
AGCAGCTGCACAAAGCCATGAAGCGCTACGCCCTGGTGCCCGGCACCATCGCCTTTACCGACGCACATAT
CGAGGTGGACATTACCTACGCCGAGTACTTCGAGATGAGCGTTCGGCTGGCAGAAGCTATGAAGCGCTAT
GGGCTGAATACAAACCATCGGATCGTGGTGTGCAGCGAGAATAGCTTGCAGTTCTTCATGCCCGTGTTGG
GTGCCCTGTTCATCGGTGTGGCTGTGGCCCCAGCTAACGACATCTACAACGAGCGCGAGCTGCTGAACAG
CATGGGCATCAGCCAGCCCACCGTCGTATTCGTGAGCAAGAAAGGGCTGCAAAAGATCCTCAACGTGCAA
AAGAAGCTACCGATCATACAAAAGATCATCATCATGGATAGCAAGACCGACTACCAGGGCTTCCAAAGCA
TGTACACCTTCGTGACTTCCCATTTGCCACCCGGCTTCAACGAGTACGACTTCGTGCCCGAGAGCTTCGA
CCGGGACAAAACCATCGCCCTGATCATGAACAGTAGTGGCAGTACCGGATTGCCCAAGGGCGTAGCCCTA
CCGCACCGCACCGCTTGTGTCCGATTCAGTCATGCCCGCGACCCCATCTTCGGCAACCAGATCATCCCCG
ACACCGCTATCCTCAGCGTGGTGCCATTTCACCACGGCTTCGGCATGTTCACCACGCTGGGCTACTTGAT
CTGCGGCTTTCGGGTCGTGCTCATGTACCGCTTCGAGGAGGAGCTATTCTTGCGCAGCTTGCAAGACTAT
AAGATTCAATCTGCCCTGCTGGTGCCCACACTATTTAGCTTCTTCGCTAAGAGCACTCTCATCGACAAGT
ACGACCTAAGCAACTTGCACGAGATCGCCAGCGGCGGGGCGCCGCTCAGCAAGGAGGTAGGTGAGGCCGT
GGCCAAACGCTTCCACCTACCAGGCATCCGCCAGGGCTACGGCCTGACAGAAACAACCAGCGCCATTCTG
ATCACCCCCGAAGGGGACGACAAGCCTGGCGCAGTAGGCAAGGTGGTGCCCTTCTTCGAGGCTAAGGTGG
TGGACTTGGACACCGGTAAGACACTGGGTGTGAACCAGCGCGGCGAGCTGTGCGTCCGTGGCCCCATGAT
CATGAGCGGCTACGTTAACAACCCCGAGGCTACAAACGCTCTCATCGACAAGGACGGCTGGCTGCACAGC
GGCGACATCGCCTACTGGGACGAGGACGAGCACTTCTTCATCGTGGACCGGCTGAAGAGCCTGATCAAAT
ACAAGGGCTACCAGGTAGCCCCAGCCGAACTGGAGAGCATCCTGCTGCAACACCCCAACATCTTCGACGC
CGGGGTCGCCGGCCTGCCCGACGACGATGCCGGCGAGCTGCCCGCCGCAGTCGTCGTGCTGGAACACGGT
AAAACCATGACCGAGAAGGAGATCGTGGACTATGTGGCCAGCCAGGTTACAACCGCCAAGAAGCTGCGCG
GTGGTGTTGTGTTCGTGGACGAGGTGCCTAAAGGACTGACCGGCAAGTTGGACGCCCGCAAGATCCGCGA
GATTCTCATTAAGGCCAAGAAGGGCGGCAAGATCGCCGTGTAATAATTCTAGAGTCGGGGCGGCCGGCCG
CTTCGAGCAGACATGATAAGATACATTGATGAGTTTGGACAAACCACAACTAGAATGCAGTGAAAAAAAT
GCTTTATTTGTGAAATTTGTGATGCTATTGCTTTATTTGTAACCATTATAAGCTGCAATAAACAAGTTAA
CAACAACAATTGCATTCATTTTATGTTTCAGGTTCAGGGGGAGGTGTGGGAGGTTTTTTAAAGCAAGTAA
AACCTCTACAAATGTGGTAAAATCGATAAGGATCCGTCGACCGATGCCCTTGAGAGCCTTCAACCCAGTC
AGCTCCTTCCGGTGGGCGCGGGGCATGACTATCGTCGCCGCACTTATGACTGTCTTCTTTATCATGCAAC
TCGTAGGACAGGTGCCGGCAGCGCTCTTCCGCTTCCTCGCTCACTGACTCGCTGCGCTCGGTCGTTCGGC
TGCGGCGAGCGGTATCAGCTCACTCAAAGGCGGTAATACGGTTATCCACAGAATCAGGGGATAACGCAGG
AAAGAACATGTGAGCAAAAGGCCAGCAAAAGGCCAGGAACCGTAAAAAGGCCGCGTTGCTGGCGTTTTTC
CATAGGCTCCGCCCCCCTGACGAGCATCACAAAAATCGACGCTCAAGTCAGAGGTGGCGAAACCCGACAG
GACTATAAAGATACCAGGCGTTTCCCCCTGGAAGCTCCCTCGTGCGCTCTCCTGTTCCGACCCTGCCGCT
TACCGGATACCTGTCCGCCTTTCTCCCTTCGGGAAGCGTGGCGCTTTCTCATAGCTCACGCTGTAGGTAT
CTCAGTTCGGTGTAGGTCGTTCGCTCCAAGCTGGGCTGTGTGCACGAACCCCCCGTTCAGCCCGACCGCT
GCGCCTTATCCGGTAACTATCGTCTTGAGTCCAACCCGGTAAGACACGACTTATCGCCACTGGCAGCAGC
CACTGGTAACAGGATTAGCAGAGCGAGGTATGTAGGCGGTGCTACAGAGTTCTTGAAGTGGTGGCCTAAC
TACGGCTACACTAGAAGAACAGTATTTGGTATCTGCGCTCTGCTGAAGCCAGTTACCTTCGGAAAAAGAG
TTGGTAGCTCTTGATCCGGCAAACAAACCACCGCTGGTAGCGGTGGTTTTTTTGTTTGCAAGCAGCAGAT
TACGCGCAGAAAAAAAGGATCTCAAGAAGATCCTTTGATCTTTTCTACGGGGTCTGACGCTCAGTGGAAC
GAAAACTCACGTTAAGGGATTTTGGTCATGAGATTATCAAAAAGGATCTTCACCTAGATCCTTTTAAATT
AAAAATGAAGTTTTAAATCAATCTAAAGTATATATGAGTAAACTTGGTCTGACAGCGGCCGCAAATGCTA
AACCACTGCAGTGGTTACCAGTGCTTGATCAGTGAGGCACCGATCTCAGCGATCTGCCTATTTCGTTCGT
CCATAGTGGCCTGACTCCCCGTCGTGTAGATCACTACGATTCGTGAGGGCTTACCATCAGGCCCCAGCGC
AGCAATGATGCCGCGAGAGCCGCGTTCACCGGCCCCCGATTTGTCAGCAATGAACCAGCCAGCAGGGAGG
GCCGAGCGAAGAAGTGGTCCTGCTACTTTGTCCGCCTCCATCCAGTCTATGAGCTGCTGTCGTGATGCTA
GAGTAAGAAGTTCGCCAGTGAGTAGTTTCCGAAGAGTTGTGGCCATTGCTACTGGCATCGTGGTATCACG
CTCGTCGTTCGGTATGGCTTCGTTCAACTCTGGTTCCCAGCGGTCAAGCCGGGTCACATGATCACCCATA
TTATGAAGAAATGCAGTCAGCTCCTTAGGGCCTCCGATCGTTGTCAGAAGTAAGTTGGCCGCGGTGTTGT
CGCTCATGGTAATGGCAGCACTACACAATTCTCTTACCGTCATGCCATCCGTAAGATGCTTTTCCGTGAC
CGGCGAGTACTCAACCAAGTCGTTTTGTGAGTAGTGTATACGGCGACCAAGCTGCTCTTGCCCGGCGTCT
ATACGGGACAACACCGCGCCACATAGCAGTACTTTGAAAGTGCTCATCATCGGGAATCGTTCTTCGGGGC
GGAAAGACTCAAGGATCTTGCCGCTATTGAGATCCAGTTCGATATAGCCCACTCTTGCACCCAGTTGATC
TTCAGCATCTTTTACTTTCACCAGCGTTTCGGGGTGTGCAAAAACAGGCAAGCAAAATGCCGCAAAGAAG
GGAATGAGTGCGACACGAAAATGTTGGATGCTCATACTCGTCCTTTTTCAATATTATTGAAGCATTTATC
AGGGTTACTAGTACGTCTCTCAAGGATAAGTAAGTAATATTAAGGTACGGGAGGTATTGGACAGGCCGCA
ATAAAATATCTTTATTTTCATTACATCTGTGTGTTGGTTTTTTGTGTGAATCGATAGTACTAACATACGC
TCTCCATCAAAACAAAACGAAACAAAACAAACTAGCAAAATAGGCTGTCCCCAGTGCAAGTGCAGGTGCC
AGAACATTTCTCT
